>Addgene plasmid #176327 | pVRC8400-SARS-CoV-2-S2P-P.1-AVI | addgene full sequence | sequence record 347067 | Addgene NGS Result
GTCTCGCGCGTTTCGGTGATGACGGTGAAAACCTCTGACACATGCAGCTCCCGGAGACGGTCACAGCTTG
TCTGTAAGCGGATGCCGGGAGCAGACAAGCCCGTCAGGGCGCGTCAGCGGGTGTTGGCGGGTGTCGGGGC
TGGCTTAACTATGCGGCATCAGAGCAGATTGTACTGAGAGTGCACCATATGCGGTGTGAAATACCGCACA
GATGCGTAAGGAGAAAATACCGCATCAGATTGGCTATTGGCCATTGCATACGTTGTATCCATATCATAAT
ATGTACATTTATATTGGCTCATGTCCAACATTACCGCCATGTTGACATTGATTATTGACTAGTTATTAAT
AGTAATCAATTACGGGGTCATTAGTTCATAGCCCATATATGGAGTTCCGCGTTACATAACTTACGGTAAA
TGGCCCGCCTGGCTGACCGCCCAACGACCCCCGCCCATTGACGTCAATAATGACGTATGTTCCCATAGTA
ACGCCAATAGGGACTTTCCATTGACGTCAATGGGTGGAGTATTTACGGTAAACTGCCCACTTGGCAGTAC
ATCAAGTGTATCATATGCCAAGTACGCCCCCTATTGACGTCAATGACGGTAAATGGCCCGCCTGGCATTA
TGCCCAGTACATGACCTTATGGGACTTTCCTACTTGGCAGTACATCTACGTATTAGTCATCGCTATTACC
ATGGTGATGCGGTTTTGGCAGTACATCAATGGGCGTGGATAGCGGTTTGACTCACGGGGATTTCCAAGTC
TCCACCCCATTGACGTCAATGGGAGTTTGTTTTGGCACCAAAATCAACGGGACTTTCCAAAATGTCGTAA
CAACTCCGCCCCATTGACGCAAATGGGCGGTAGGCGTGTACGGTGGGAGGTCTATATAAGCAGAGCTCGT
TTAGTGAACCGTCAGATCGCCTGGAGACGCCATCCACGCTGTTTTGACCTCCATAGAAGACACCGGGACC
GATCCAGCCTCCATCGGCTCGCATCTCTCCTTCACGCGCCCGCCGCCCTACCTGAGGCCGCCATCCACGC
CGGTTGAGTCGCGTTCTGCCGCCTCCCGCCTGTGGTGCCTCCTGAACTGCGTCCGCCGTCTAGGTAAGTT
TAAAGCTCAGGTCGAGACCGGGCCTTTGTCCGGCGCTCCCTTGGAGCCTACCTAGACTCAGCCGGCTCTC
CACGCTTTGCCTGACCCTGCTTGCTCAACTCTAGTTAACGGTGGAGGGCAGTGTAGTCTGAGCAGTACTC
GTTGCTGCCGCGCGCGCCACCAGACATAATAGCTGACAGACTAACAGACTGTTCCTTTCCATGGGTCTTT
TCTGCAGTCACCGTCGTCGACACGTGTGATCAGATATCGCGGCCGCTCTAGACCACCATGGGATGGTCAT
GTATCATCCTTTTTCTAGTAGCAACTGCAACCGGTGTACATTCCGCACCAGAGCTGCTGGGAGGACCTAG
CGTGTTCCTGTTTCCCCCTAAGCCTAAGGACACCCTGATGATCAGCCGGACCCCAGAGGTGACATGCGTG
GTGGTGGACGTGTCCCACGAGGACCCCGAGGTGAAGTTCAACTGGTACGTGGATGGCGTGGAGGTGCACA
ATGCCAAGACCAAGCCAAGGGAGGAGCAGTACAACTCTACCTATCGCGTGGTGAGCGTGCTGACAGTGCT
GCACCAGGACTGGCTGAACGGCAAGGAGTACAAGTGTAAGGTGTCTAATAAGGCCCTGCCTGCCCCAATC
GAGAAGACCATCAGCAAGGCAAAGGGACAGCCAAGGGAGCCTCAGGTGTATACCCTGCCACCCAGCCGCG
ACGAGCTGACAAAGAACCAGGTGTCCCTGTACTGCCTGGTGAAGGGCTTCTATCCTTCCGATATCGCCGT
GGAGTGGGAGTCTAATGGCCAGCCAGAGAACAATTACAAGACCACACCTCCAGTGCTGGACTCCGATGGC
TCTTTCTTTCTGTATTCCAAGCTGACCGTGGATAAGAGCCGGTGGCAGCAGGGCAACGTGTTTAGCTGTT
CCGTGATGCACGAGGCCCTGCACAATCACTACACACAGAAGTCTCTGAGCCTGTCCCCCGGCAAGGGAGG
AGGAGGCAGCGGCGGAGGAGGCTCCGGAGGCGGCGGCTCTGGCGGCGGCGGCAGCGCCCCTGAACTGCTG
GGAGGACCAAGCGTGTTCCTGTTTCCACCTAAGCCCAAAGATACCCTGATGATCTCCAGGACCCCTGAAG
TCACCTGCGTGGTCGTGGACGTGTCTCATGAGGACCCCGAAGTCAAGTTCAACTGGTACGTGGACGGAGT
CGAAGTCCATAACGCCAAGACCAAGCCTAGAGAAGAGCAGTACAACTCCACCTATAGAGTGGTGTCTGTG
CTGACAGTGCTGCATCAGGATTGGCTGAATGGCAAGGAATATAAGTGTAAGGTGAGCAATAAGGCCCTGC
CCGCCCCTATCGAGAAGACCATCTCTAAAGCCAAAGGACAGCCAAGGGAGCCACAGGTGTATACACTGCC
ACCCAGCCGGGACGAGCTGACCAAGAACCAGGTGAGCCTGACATGTCTGGTCAAGGGCTTCTACCCCAGT
GACATTGCTGTGGAGTGGGAGTCCAATGGCCAGCCTGAGAACAATTATAAAACTACCCCACCAGTGCTGG
ACAGCGATGGCTCCTTCTTTCTGACCAGCAAGCTGACAGTGGATAAGTCCCGCTGGCAGCAGGGAAACGT
GTTTTCTTGTAGCGTGATGCATGAGGCCCTGCATAACCACTACACCCAGAAGTCCCTGTCTCTGAGCCCA
GGCAAGGGAGGCAGCGGAGGCGGAGGCAGCGGAGGCCTGGAGGTGCTGTTTCAGGGCCCCCAGTGCGTGA
ACTTCACCAACCGAACCCAGCTCCCAAGCGCCTACACCAACAGCTTTACACGGGGCGTGTACTACCCTGA
CAAGGTGTTCAGATCTAGCGTCCTGCACAGCACTCAGGACCTCTTCCTGCCGTTCTTCAGCAACGTGACA
TGGTTCCACGCCATCCACGTGAGCGGCACAAACGGAACCAAGCGGTTTGATAACCCCGTCCTGCCATTCA
ATGATGGAGTTTACTTCGCCAGTACCGAGAAGAGTAACATCATCCGGGGCTGGATCTTCGGCACCACCCT
GGATAGCAAAACACAGAGCCTCCTGATCGTGAACAATGCCACGAACGTCGTGATCAAGGTGTGCGAGTTC
CAGTTTTGCAATTATCCTTTCCTGGGTGTGTACTACCACAAGAACAACAAGAGCTGGATGGAAAGCGAGT
TCAGAGTCTACAGCAGCGCCAACAACTGCACATTCGAGTACGTCTCTCAGCCTTTTCTGATGGACCTTGA
GGGGAAACAAGGCAACTTCAAGAACCTGAGCGAATTCGTGTTCAAGAACATCGACGGCTACTTCAAAATC
TACTCCAAGCACACACCCATCAACCTGGTCCGGGACCTCCCTCAGGGCTTCAGCGCCCTGGAACCCCTGG
TCGACCTGCCCATAGGCATCAACATAACGCGGTTCCAAACCCTGCTGGCCCTGCATAGATCCTACCTGAC
TCCTGGCGACAGCAGCAGCGGATGGACCGCCGGAGCTGCAGCCTACTATGTGGGCTACCTGCAACCTAGA
ACCTTCCTGCTGAAGTACAACGAGAACGGCACAATCACAGACGCCGTCGACTGCGCCCTGGACCCTCTCT
CTGAGACAAAGTGCACCCTGAAGTCCTTCACCGTGGAAAAGGGCATCTACCAGACCAGCAACTTCCGGGT
GCAGCCTACAGAGAGCATCGTGCGATTTCCAAACATTACCAACCTCTGCCCCTTCGGCGAGGTGTTTAAC
GCCACAAGATTTGCCTCCGTTTACGCCTGGAATAGAAAGAGAATCAGCAATTGTGTGGCCGACTACTCCG
TGCTGTATAACAGCGCCTCTTTCAGCACCTTCAAGTGCTACGGCGTTTCCCCAACAAAGCTGAATGACCT
GTGCTTCACCAACGTGTACGCCGACTCCTTCGTAATTAGAGGCGATGAGGTGCGGCAGATCGCACCAGGC
CAGACCGGTACCATCGCTGACTACAACTATAAGCTGCCTGATGATTTTACAGGCTGCGTGATCGCCTGGA
ACTCTAACAACCTGGATAGCAAGGTGGGCGGCAACTACAACTACCTGTACCGGCTGTTTCGCAAGTCTAA
CCTGAAACCTTTCGAGAGAGACATCTCCACAGAGATCTACCAGGCCGGTTCTACACCTTGTAACGGGGTG
AAAGGCTTCAACTGTTACTTCCCTCTGCAAAGCTACGGCTTCCAGCCTACCTACGGAGTCGGCTACCAGC
CATACCGGGTGGTCGTGCTGTCCTTCGAGTTACTCCACGCCCCCGCCACCGTCTGCGGTCCTAAGAAGTC
CACCAATCTGGTTAAGAACAAATGCGTGAACTTCAACTTCAACGGCCTGACCGGGACCGGCGTGCTGACC
GAAAGCAACAAAAAGTTCCTCCCCTTCCAGCAGTTCGGCCGTGATATCGCTGACACCACAGATGCCGTCA
GAGATCCACAGACCCTGGAAATCCTGGATATTACACCCTGCTCCTTCGGAGGAGTTTCTGTGATCACCCC
CGGGACCAATACCAGCAACCAGGTGGCTGTGCTGTACCAAGGTGTTAACTGCACCGAGGTTCCTGTGGCC
ATCCACGCCGATCAGCTGACACCTACTTGGAGAGTGTACTCCACTGGCTCCAATGTGTTCCAGACCAGGG
CCGGATGTCTGATCGGCGCCGAGTACGTGAATAACAGTTACGAGTGCGACATCCCTATCGGTGCCGGCAT
CTGTGCCAGCTACCAGACCCAGACAAACAGCCCTGGGTCTGCTTCCTCTGTAGCTAGCCAGAGCATCATC
GCCTACACCATGAGCCTGGGCGCAGAGAACAGCGTGGCCTATTCCAACAACTCTATCGCCATTCCCACCA
ACTTTACAATTAGCGTCACAACAGAGATCCTGCCCGTGAGCATGACCAAGACCAGCGTGGACTGTACAAT
GTACATCTGTGGCGACAGCACTGAATGCAGCAACCTGCTGCTGCAATACGGCTCCTTTTGCACCCAACTG
AACCGGGCGCTGACCGGAATCGCCGTGGAACAGGACAAAAATACCCAGGAGGTGTTCGCCCAAGTGAAGC
AGATCTACAAGACCCCACCTATCAAGGACTTCGGCGGCTTTAACTTTAGCCAGATTCTCCCTGATCCTTC
TAAGCCTAGCAAGCGGAGCTTTATCGAGGATCTGCTGTTCAACAAGGTCACCCTGGCCGATGCCGGCTTT
ATCAAACAGTATGGCGATTGCCTGGGCGACATAGCCGCCAGAGATCTGATCTGCGCCCAGAAATTCAACG
GCCTGACAGTTCTCCCACCTCTGCTGACCGACGAGATGATCGCTCAGTACACCTCTGCCCTGCTGGCTGG
CACCATCACATCTGGGTGGACATTTGGCGCCGGCGCCGCCCTGCAGATCCCCTTTGCCATGCAGATGGCC
TATAGATTCAACGGAATCGGCGTGACCCAGAACGTGCTGTATGAAAACCAGAAGCTGATCGCTAACCAGT
TCAATTCTGCCATCGGCAAGATCCAGGACTCCCTCTCCTCTACCGCCAGCGCCCTGGGCAAACTGCAGGA
CGTGGTGAATCAGAACGCCCAAGCCCTGAACACCCTGGTGAAGCAGCTCAGCAGCAATTTTGGCGCCATC
AGCTCTGTGCTGAACGATATCCTGTCTAGACTGGACCCTCCAGAAGCCGAAGTCCAGATCGATAGACTGA
TCACAGGCAGACTGCAGTCCCTGCAAACCTACGTGACCCAACAGCTGATCAGGGCCGCTGAAATAAGAGC
CAGCGCCAATCTCGCCGCTATCAAGATGTCCGAGTGTGTGCTGGGACAGTCTAAACGCGTTGACTTCTGC
GGCAAAGGCTATCACCTGATGAGCTTCCCCCAGAGCGCGCCGCACGGCGTGGTGTTCCTGCATGTGACAT
ACGTGCCTGCCCAAGAGAAGAATTTCACAACCGCCCCTGCCATCTGCCACGACGGCAAGGCCCACTTCCC
AAGAGAGGGCGTTTTCGTTTCCAATGGCACACACTGGTTCGTGACACAAAGAAACTTCTACGAACCCCAG
ATTATCACCACCGACAACACCTTCGTGAGTGGCAATTGTGACGTGGTCATCGGAATCGTGAACAACACAG
TGTACGACCCTCTGCAACCTGAGCTGGACTCTTTTAAGGAAGAGCTGGACAAGTACTTTAAAAACCACAC
CAGCCCCGATGTGGACCTGGGCGACATCAGTGGCATTAACGCCAGCGTGGTGAACATCCAAAAGGAAATC
GACAGACTGAACGAGGTGGCCAAGAACCTGAACGAGTCCCTGATCGACCTGCAGGAGCTCGGCAAATACG
AGCAGGGATCTGGATACATCCCCGAGGCCCCCAGAGATGGCCAGGCCTACGTGCGGAAGGACGGCGAGTG
GGTACTGCTGAGCACATTCCTGGGCAGATCCGGAGGAGGCCTGGTGCCACAGCAGAGCGGAGGCCTGAAC
GACATCTTCGAGGCCCAGAAGATCGAGTGGCACGAGGGCTGATGAGGATCCAGATCTGCTGTGCCTTCTA
GTTGCCAGCCATCTGTTGTTTGCCCCTCCCCCGTGCCTTCCTTGACCCTGGAAGGTGCCACTCCCACTGT
CCTTTCCTAATAAAATGAGGAAATTGCATCGCATTGTCTGAGTAGGTGTCATTCTATTCTGGGGGGTGGG
GTGGGGCAGGACAGCAAGGGGGAGGATTGGGAAGACAATAGCAGGCATGCTGGGGATGCGGTGGGCTCTA
TGGGTACCCAGGTGCTGAAGAATTGACCCGGTTCCTCCTGGGCCAGAAAGAAGCAGGCACATCCCCTTCT
CTGTGACACACCCTGTCCACGCCCCTGGTTCTTAGTTCCAGCCCCACTCATAGGACACTCATAGCTCAGG
AGGGCTCCGCCTTCAATCCCACCCGCTAAAGTACTTGGAGCGGTCTCTCCCTCCCTCATCAGCCCACCAA
ACCAAACCTAGCCTCCAAGAGTGGGAAGAAATTAAAGCAAGATAGGCTATTAAGTGCAGAGGGAGAGAAA
ATGCCTCCAACATGTGAGGAAGTAATGAGAGAAATCATAGAATTTTAAGGCCATGATTTAAGGCCATCAT
GGCCTTAATCTTCCGCTTCCTCGCTCACTGACTCGCTGCGCTCGGTCGTTCGGCTGCGGCGAGCGGTATC
AGCTCACTCAAAGGCGGTAATACGGTTATCCACAGAATCAGGGGATAACGCAGGAAAGAACATGTGAGCA
AAAGGCCAGCAAAAGGCCAGGAACCGTAAAAAGGCCGCGTTGCTGGCGTTTTTCCATAGGCTCCGCCCCC
CTGACGAGCATCACAAAAATCGACGCTCAAGTCAGAGGTGGCGAAACCCGACAGGACTATAAAGATACCA
GGCGTTTCCCCCTGGAAGCTCCCTCGTGCGCTCTCCTGTTCCGACCCTGCCGCTTACCGGATACCTGTCC
GCCTTTCTCCCTTCGGGAAGCGTGGCGCTTTCTCATAGCTCACGCTGTAGGTATCTCAGTTCGGTGTAGG
TCGTTCGCTCCAAGCTGGGCTGTGTGCACGAACCCCCCGTTCAGCCCGACCGCTGCGCCTTATCCGGTAA
CTATCGTCTTGAGTCCAACCCGGTAAGACACGACTTATCGCCACTGGCAGCAGCCACTGGTAACAGGATT
AGCAGAGCGAGGTATGTAGGCGGTGCTACAGAGTTCTTGAAGTGGTGGCCTAACTACGGCTACACTAGAA
GAACAGTATTTGGTATCTGCGCTCTGCTGAAGCCAGTTACCTTCGGAAAAAGAGTTGGTAGCTCTTGATC
CGGCAAACAAACCACCGCTGGTAGCGGTGGTTTTTTTGTTTGCAAGCAGCAGATTACGCGCAGAAAAAAA
GGATCTCAAGAAGATCCTTTGATCTTTTCTACGGGGTCTGACGCTCAGTGGAACGAAAACTCACGTTAAG
GGATTTTGGTCATGAGATTATCAAAAAGGATCTTCACCTAGATCCTTTTAAATTAAAAATGAAGTTTTAA
ATCAATCTAAAGTATATATGAGTAAACTTGGTCTGACAGTTACCAATGCTTAATCAGTGAGGCACCTATC
TCAGCGATCTGTCTATTTCGTTCATCCATAGTTGCCTGACTCGGGGGGGGGGGGCGCTGAGGTCTGCCTC
GTGAAGAAGGTGTTGCTGACTCATACCAGGCCTGAATCGCCCCATCATCCAGCCAGAAAGTGAGGGAGCC
ACGGTTGATGAGAGCTTTGTTGTAGGTGGACCAGTTGGTGATTTTGAACTTTTGCTTTGCCACGGAACGG
TCTGCGTTGTCGGGAAGATGCGTGATCTGATCCTTCAACTCAGCAAAAGTTCGATTTATTCAACAAAGCC
GCCGTCCCGTCAAGTCAGCGTAATGCTCTGCCAGTGTTACAACCAATTAACCAATTCTGATTAGAAAAAC
TCATCGAGCATCAAATGAAACTGCAATTTATTCATATCAGGATTATCAATACCATATTTTTGAAAAAGCC
GTTTCTGTAATGAAGGAGAAAACTCACCGAGGCAGTTCCATAGGATGGCAAGATCCTGGTATCGGTCTGC
GATTCCGACTCGTCCAACATCAATACAACCTATTAATTTCCCCTCGTCAAAAATAAGGTTATCAAGTGAG
AAATCACCATGAGTGACGACTGAATCCGGTGAGAATGGCAAAAGCTTATGCATTTCTTTCCAGACTTGTT
CAACAGGCCAGCCATTACGCTCGTCATCAAAATCACTCGCATCAACCAAACCGTTATTCATTCGTGATTG
CGCCTGAGCGAGACGAAATACGCGATCGCTGTTAAAAGGACAATTACAAACAGGAATCGAATGCAACCGG
CGCAGGAACACTGCCAGCGCATCAACAATATTTTCACCTGAATCAGGATATTCTTCTAATACCTGGAATG
CTGTTTTCCCGGGGATCGCAGTGGTGAGTAACCATGCATCATCAGGAGTACGGATAAAATGCTTGATGGT
CGGAAGAGGCATAAATTCCGTCAGCCAGTTTAGTCTGACCATCTCATCTGTAACATCATTGGCAACGCTA
CCTTTGCCATGTTTCAGAAACAACTCTGGCGCATCGGGCTTCCCATACAATCGATAGATTGTCGCACCTG
ATTGCCCGACATTATCGCGAGCCCATTTATACCCATATAAATCAGCATCCATGTTGGAATTTAATCGCGG
CCTCGAGCAAGACGTTTCCCGTTGAATATGGCTCATAACACCCCTTGTATTACTGTTTATGTAAGCAGAC
AGTTTTATTGTTCATGATGATATATTTTTATCTTGTGCAATGTAACATCAGAGATTTTGAGACACAACGT
GGCTTTCCCCCCCCCCCCATTATTGAAGCATTTATCAGGGTTATTGTCTCATGAGCGGATACATATTTGA
ATGTATTTAGAAAAATAAACAAATAGGGGTTCCGCGCACATTTCCCCGAAAAGTGCCACCTGACGTCTAA
GAAACCATTATTATCATGACATTAACCTATAAAAATAGGCGTATCACGAGGCCCTTTC
Features (pLannotate 1.2.2; 15 found; start..end, strand, type, name):
      3..38      +  CDS            rop (fragment): Rop protein, which maintains plasmids at low copy number; rop
    140..238     +  misc_feature   bom (fragment): basis of mobility region from pBR322
    324..703     +  enhancer       CMV enhancer: human cytomegalovirus immediate early enhancer
    704..907     +  promoter       CMV promoter: human cytomegalovirus (CMV) immediate early promoter
    996..1223    +  LTR            5' LTR (truncated) (fragment): truncated 5' long terminal repeat (LTR) from human T-cell leukemia virus (HTLV) type 1
   1227..1337    +  intron         CMV intron (fragment): modified intron A from human cytomegalovirus
   1388..1456    +  CDS            Ighv1-61 (fragment): HVM05_MOUSE - Also known as Igh-VJ558. Experimental evidence at protein level: Swiss-Prot protein existence level 1. From Mus musculus (Mouse).
   1790..2806    +  CDS            IGHG1: IGHG1_HUMAN - Experimental evidence at protein level: Swiss-Prot protein existence level 1. Constant region of immunoglobulin heavy chains. Immunoglobulins, also known as antibodies, are membrane-bound or secreted glycoproteins produced by B lymphocytes. In the recognition phase of humoral immunity, the membrane-bound immunoglobulins serve as receptors which, upon binding of a specific antigen, trigger the clonal expansion and differentiation of B lymphocytes into immunoglobulins- secreting plasma cells. Secreted immunoglobulins mediate the effector phase of humoral immunity, which results in
   2861..6445    +  CDS            S (fragment): SPIKE_SARS2 - Experimental evidence at protein level: Swiss-Prot protein existence level 1. [Spike glycoprotein]: May down-regulate host tetherin (BST2) by lysosomal degradation, thereby counteracting its antiviral activity. From Severe acute respiratory syndrome coronavirus 2 (2019-nCoV) (SARS-CoV-2).
   6639..6863    +  polyA_signal   bGH poly(A) signal: bovine growth hormone polyadenylation signal
   7401..7989    -  rep_origin     ori: high-copy-number ColE1/pMB1/pBR322/pUC origin of replication
   8161..8232    -  CDS            bla(M) (fragment): β-lactamase lacking the signal sequence; bla(M); allows cytosolic expression of β-lactamase
   8244..8390    -  CDS            TRA2_ECOLX (fragment): Protein predicted: Swiss-Prot protein existence level 4. Required for transposition of transposon Tn903. From Escherichia coli.
   8531..9346    -  CDS            KanR: aminoglycoside phosphotransferase; aph(3')-Ia; confers resistance to kanamycin in bacteria or G418 (Geneticin®) in eukaryotes
   9469..9556    -  promoter       AmpR promoter (fragment): bla
