[The description below was written by a language model from this plasmid's Addgene catalogue record and pLannotate feature annotations shown in this document.]
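Description:
pVRC8400-SARS-CoV-2-S2P-P.1-AVI is a 9.6 kb mammalian expression plasmid built on the pVRC8400 backbone for producing a soluble, tagged spike protein from the P.1 variant of SARS-CoV-2. It is propagated in E. coli through a high-copy ColE1/pUC-type origin and selected with kanamycin via an aph(3')-Ia gene. The annotated fragments of rop, bom, β-lactamase and a Tn903 transposase are backbone remnants and are not complete genes.

The expression cassette is driven by the human CMV immediate-early enhancer and promoter. These are followed by a truncated HTLV-1 5' LTR segment and a partial CMV intron A, elements commonly included to boost transcript processing and expression. A bovine growth hormone polyadenylation signal terminates the cassette. The open reading frame begins with a short mouse immunoglobulin heavy-chain fragment, which probably serves as a secretion leader, although the record does not say so. Next comes human IgG1 constant-region sequence corresponding to the single-chain Fc (scFc), then an HRV3C protease site and the spike coding fragment, with a C-terminal AVI tag listed in the catalogue. The HRV3C site and the AVI tag are too small to appear in the automated annotation.

The spike insert is the S2P form, a name that conventionally denotes the two-proline prefusion-stabilised design. It carries the substitutions L18F, T20N, P26S, D138Y, R190S, K417T, E484K, N501Y, D614G, H655Y and T1027I. In this arrangement the Fc moiety permits affinity capture, HRV3C cleavage releases the spike from the Fc, and the AVI tag allows site-specific biotinylation. This fits the associated publication's aim of generating molecular probes of variant spike ectodomains.
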