Addgene plasmid #176327: pVRC8400-SARS-CoV-2-S2P-P.1-AVI
Purpose: Expresses SARS-CoV-2 S2P protein from the P.1 variant with single chain Fc, HRV3C protease cleavage site, and AVI tag
Depositing lab: Peter Kwong. Depositing organization: National Institute of Allergy and Infectious Diseases (NIAID). Publication: Molecular probes of spike ectodomain and its subdomains for SARS-CoV-2 variants, Alpha through Omicron. Teng IT, Nazzari AF, Choe M, Liu T, Oliveira de Souza M, Petrova Y, Tsybovsky Y, Wang S, Zhang B, Artamonov M, Madan B, Huang A, Lopez Acevedo SN, Pan X, Ruckwardt TJ, DeKosky BJ, Mascola JR, Misasi J, Sullivan NJ, Zhou T, Kwong PD. PLoS One. 2022 May 24;17(5):e0268767. doi: 10.1371/journal.pone.0268767. eCollection 2022. PubMed 35609088.
Backbone
  Vector backbone: pVRC8400
  Vector type: Mammalian Expression
Growth in bacteria
  Bacterial resistance: Kanamycin, 50 μg/mL
  Growth temperature: 37°C
  Growth strain: DH5alpha
  Copy number: Unknown
Gene/Insert
  Gene/Insert name: SARS-CoV-2-S2P-P.1
  Mutation: L18F, T20N, P26S, D138Y, R190S, K417T, E484K, N501Y, D614G, H655Y, T1027I
  Entrez Gene: S (a.k.a. GU280_gp02, spike glycoprotein)
  Tag / fusion protein: scFc (N terminal on insert); HRV3C (N terminal on insert); AVI (C terminal on insert)
Terms and licenses: Academic/Nonprofit Terms; Industry Terms: Not Available to Industry
How to cite: pVRC8400-SARS-CoV-2-S2P-P.1-AVI was a gift from Peter Kwong (Addgene plasmid # 176327 ; http://n2t.net/addgene:176327 ; RRID:Addgene_176327)
